>Addgene plasmid #220703 | AiP2072 - pAAV-AiE2608m-SYFP2-WPRE-BGHpA | addgene full sequence | sequence record 462030 | Addgene NGS Result
CCTGCAGGCAGCTGCGCGCTCGCTCGCTCACTGAGGCCGCCCGGGCGTCGGGCGACCTTTGGTCGCCCGG
CCTCAGTGAGCGAGCGAGCGCGCAGAGAGGGAGTGGCCAACTCCATCACTAGGGGTTCCTGCGGCCGCAC
GCGTTGTAAGAGTAATAATCGCCGGCGGGGGAGAGTGCTTGGGGGAGGGCCCACCTTTTGGGGAGACCAG
TAGATCCAATGGGTCTATGGAAGCCACTGGGACCTTGCGGTCCCGCACACCTGCACCGGGAGCGGGAAAA
ACCTCGCTCGCCTGCCTCCCTCCCAGAGCGCGCAGTTATCCCGCGGGCCCCAGATATGCTCCCCAAGTAG
AATATTCAGGTCCCTACAGACCCGCACGCAGAGAGCTGACAATTCCCGCGACAGGCAACCTAAGCGGTCC
CGCTTCATCTCCCTAGCGGGACTCGACGGTCGGGGATAGAGAGAGGGCTCCGAGGGTGCTCACTCTTGAC
TGTTCCCTTCTCCCCGCAGAGCGGGCCGCTTAGAATTGGGGTGTGGGTGGCTCCAGACGCCGCCACTCGA
GCGGCAGTGGCTCCAGCCTCCTCCCCCGCCGCTGGGGGCGGGAAGTGGCTGTGGGAGTCACCCGGGCGTG
ACTGCCCCCGAGGCCCCTCCTGCCGCGACAAGGGCGCTCCATAAAAGCCTGTGGGCGACCCGCTCTCCGG
CTAGCGCTACCGGTCGCCACCATGGTGAGCAAGGGCGAGGAGCTGTTCACCGGGGTGGTGCCCATCCTGG
TCGAGCTGGACGGCGACGTAAACGGCCACAAGTTCAGCGTGTCCGGCGAGGGCGAGGGCGATGCCACCTA
CGGCAAGCTGACCCTGAAGCTGATCTGCACCACCGGCAAGCTGCCCGTGCCCTGGCCCACCCTCGTGACC
ACCCTGGGCTACGGCGTGCAGTGCTTCGCCCGCTACCCCGACCACATGAAGCAGCACGACTTCTTCAAGT
CCGCCATGCCCGAAGGCTACGTCCAGGAGCGCACCATCTTCTTCAAGGACGACGGCAACTACAAGACCCG
CGCCGAGGTGAAGTTCGAGGGCGACACCCTGGTGAACCGCATCGAGCTGAAGGGCATCGACTTCAAGGAG
GACGGCAACATCCTGGGGCACAAGCTGGAGTACAACTACAACAGCCACAACGTCTATATCACCGCCGACA
AGCAGAAGAACGGCATCAAGGCCAACTTCAAGATCCGCCACAACATCGAGGACGGCGGCGTGCAGCTCGC
CGACCACTACCAGCAGAACACCCCCATCGGCGACGGCCCCGTGCTGCTGCCCGACAACCACTACCTGAGC
TACCAGTCCAAGCTGAGCAAAGACCCCAACGAGAAGCGCGATCACATGGTCCTGCTGGAGTTCGTGACCG
CCGCCGGGATCACTCTCGGCATGGACGAGCTGTACAAGTAAGTCGACGGCGCGCCGCGGCCGCGAATTCG
ATATCATAATCAACCTCTGGATTACAAAATTTGTGAAAGATTGACTGGTATTCTTAACTATGTTGCTCCT
TTTACGCTATGTGGATACGCTGCTTTAATGCCTTTGTATCATGCTATTGCTTCCCGTATGGCTTTCATTT
TCTCCTCCTTGTATAAATCCTGGTTAGTTCTTGCCACGGCGGAACTCATCGCCGCCTGCCTTGCCCGCTG
CTGGACAGGGGCTCGGCTGTTGGGCACTGACAATTCCGTGGCTCGAGAGATCTTCGACTGTGCCTTCTAG
TTGCCAGCCATCTGTTGTTTGCCCCTCCCCCGTGCCTTCCTTGACCCTGGAAGGTGCCACTCCCACTGTC
CTTTCCTAATAAAATGAGGAAATTGCATCGCATTGTCTGAGTAGGTGTCATTCTATTCTGGGGGGTGGGG
TGGGGCAGGACAGCAAGGGGGAGGATTGGGAAGACAATAGCAGGCATGAGATCTCACGTGCGGACCGAGC
GGCCGCAGGAACCCCTAGTGATGGAGTTGGCCACTCCCTCTCTGCGCGCTCGCTCGCTCACTGAGGCCGG
GCGACCAAAGGTCGCCCGACGCCCGGGCTTTGCCCGGGCGGCCTCAGTGAGCGAGCGAGCGCGCAGCTGC
CTGCAGGGGCGCCTGATGCGGTATTTTCTCCTTACGCATCTGTGCGGTATTTCACACCGCATA
[95 nt withheld, positions 2164-2258]
T
[46 nt withheld, positions 2260-2305]
C
[141 nt withheld, positions 2307-2447]
CCTTTGACGTTGGAGTCCACGTTCTTT
[37 nt withheld, positions 2475-2511]
ACTCTATCTCGGGCTATTCTTTTGATTTATAAGGGATTTTGCCGATTTCGGTCTATTGGTTAAAAAATGA
GCTGATTTAACAAAAATTTAACGCGAATTTTAACAAAATATTAACGTTTACAATTTTATGGTGCACTCTC
AGTACAATCTGCTCTGATGCCGCATAGTTAAGCCAGCCCCGACACCCGCCAACACCCGCTGACGCGCCCT
GACGGGCTTGTCTGCTCCCGGCATCCGCTTACAGACAAGCTGTGACCGTCTCCGGGAGCTGCATGTGTCA
GAGGTTTTCACCGTCATCACCGAAACGCGCGAGACGAAAGGGCCTCGTGATACGCCTATTTTTATAGGTT
AATGTCATGATAATAATGGTTTCTTAGACGTCAGGTGGCACTTTTCGGGGAAATGTGCGCGGAACCCCTA
TTTGTTTATTTTTCTAAATACATTCAAATATGTATCCGCTCATGAGACAATAACCCTGATAAATGCTTCA
ATAATATTGAAAAAGGAAGAGTATGAGTATTCAACATTTCCGTGTCGCCCTTATTCCCTTTTTTGCGGCA
TTTTGCCTTCCTGTTTTTGCTCACCCAGAAACGCTGGTGAAAGTAAAAGATGCTGAAGATCAGTTGGGTG
CACGAGTGGGTTACATCGAACTGGATCTCAACAGCGGTAAGATCCTTGAGAGTTTTCGCCCCGAAGAACG
TTTTCCAATGATGAGCACTTTTAAAGTTCTGCTATGTGGCGCGGTATTATCCCGTATTGACGCCGGGCAA
GAGCAACTCGGTCGCCGCATACACTATTCTCAGAATGACTTGGTTGAGTACTCACCAGTCACAGAAAAGC
ATCTTACGGATGGCATGACAGTAAGAGAATTATGCAGTGCTGCCATAACCATGAGTGATAACACTGCGGC
CAACTTACTTCTGACAACGATCGGAGGACCGAAGGAGCTAACCGCTTTTTTGCACAACATGGGGGATCAT
GTAACTCGCCTTGATCGTTGGGAACCGGAGCTGAATGAAGCCATACCAAACGACGAGCGTGACACCACGA
TGCCTGTAGCAATGGCAACAACGTTGCGCAAACTATTAACTGGCGAACTACTTACTCTAGCTTCCCGGCA
ACAATTAATAGACTGGATGGAGGCGGATAAAGTTGCAGGACCACTTCTGCGCTCGGCCCTTCCGGCTGGC
TGGTTTATTGCTGATAAATCTGGAGCCGGTGAGCGTGGGTCTCGCGGTATCATTGCAGCACTGGGGCCAG
ATGGTAAGCCCTCCCGTATCGTAGTTATCTACACGACGGGGAGTCAGGCAACTATGGATGAACGAAATAG
ACAGATCGCTGAGATAGGTGCCTCACTGATTAAGCATTGGTAACTGTCAGACCAAGTTTACTCATATATA
CTTTAGATTGATTTAAAACTTCATTTTTAATTTAAAAGGATCTAGGTGAAGATCCTTTTTGATAATCTCA
TGACCAAAATCCCTTAACGTGAGTTTTCGTTCCACTGAGCGTCAGACCCCGTAGAAAAGATCAAAGGATC
TTCTTGAGATCCTTTTTTTCTGCGCGTAATCTGCTGCTTGCAAACAAAAAAACCACCGCTACCAGCGGTG
GTTTGTTTGCCGGATCAAGAGCTACCAACTCTTTTTCCGAAGGTAACTGGCTTCAGCAGAGCGCAGATAC
CAAATACTGTTCTTCTAGTGTAGCCGTAGTTAGGCCACCACTTCAAGAACTCTGTAGCACCGCCTACATA
CCTCGCTCTGCTAATCCTGTTACCAGTGGCTGCTGCCAGTGGCGATAAGTCGTGTCTTACCGGGTTGGAC
TCAAGACGATAGTTACCGGATAAGGCGCAGCGGTCGGGCTGAACGGGGGGTTCGTGCACACAGCCCAGCT
TGGAGCGAACGACCTACACCGAACTGAGATACCTACAGCGTGAGCTATGAGAAAGCGCCACGCTTCCCGA
AGGGAGAAAGGCGGACAGGTATCCGGTAAGCGGCAGGGTCGGAACAGGAGAGCGCACGAGGGAGCTTCCA
GGGGGAAACGCCTGGTATCTTTATAGTCCTGTCGGGTTTCGCCACCTCTGACTTGAGCGTCGATTTTTGT
GATGCTCGTCAGGGGGGCGGAGCCTATGGAAAAACGCCAGCAACGCGGCCTTTTTACGGTTCCTGGCCTT
TTGCTGGCCTTTTGCTCACATGT
Features (pLannotate 1.2.2; 14 found; start..end, strand, type, name):
     12..39      +  repeat_region  AAV2 ITR (fragment): inverted terminal repeat of adeno-associated virus serotype 2 inverted
     68..95      +  repeat_region  AAV2 ITR (fragment): inverted terminal repeat of adeno-associated virus serotype 2 inverted
    722..1438    +  CDS            SYFP2: SYFP2 is a basic (constitutively fluorescent) yellow fluorescent protein published in 2006, derived from Aequorea victoria. It is reported to be a very rapidly-maturing monomer with moderate acid sensitivity.
   1478..1635    +  misc_feature   WPRE (fragment): woodchuck hepatitis virus posttranscriptional regulatory element
   1641..1721    +  misc_feature   WPRE (fragment): woodchuck hepatitis virus posttranscriptional regulatory element
   1738..1849    +  polyA_signal   bGH poly(A) signal: bovine growth hormone polyadenylation signal
   1967..2107    +  repeat_region  AAV2 ITR: inverted terminal repeat of adeno-associated virus serotype 2 inverted
   2112..2163    -  misc_feature   bom (fragment): basis of mobility region from pBR322
   2182..2637    +  rep_origin     f1 ori (sequence partly withheld): f1 bacteriophage origin of replication; arrow indicates direction of (+) strand synthesis
   2638..2687    -  misc_feature   bom (fragment): basis of mobility region from pBR322
   2789..2824    -  CDS            rop (fragment): Rop protein, which maintains plasmids at low copy number; rop
   2919..3023    +  promoter       AmpR promoter: bla
   3024..3884    +  CDS            AmpR: β-lactamase; bla; confers resistance to ampicillin, carbenicillin, and related antibiotics
   4055..4643    +  rep_origin     ori: high-copy-number ColE1/pMB1/pBR322/pUC origin of replication
