[The description below was written by a language model from this plasmid's Addgene catalogue record and pLannotate feature annotations shown in this document.]
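Description:
AiP2072 - pAAV-AiE2608m-SYFP2-WPRE-BGHpA is an AAV transfer plasmid built on a pAAV2 backbone, about 4.7 kb in total. It is designed to be packaged into recombinant adeno-associated virus for delivering a fluorescent reporter to brain cells. In bacteria it is maintained at high copy from a ColE1/pUC-type origin and selected with ampicillin through the β-lactamase gene and its own promoter. An f1 phage origin is also present, along with short remnants of pBR322 bom and rop sequences that are backbone leftovers. The annotation detects a complete AAV2 inverted terminal repeat downstream of the cassette but only two short ITR fragments at the upstream end. This may reflect either partial sequence matching or the difficulty of sequencing these repeats. The record lists a recombination-deficient strain for propagation, consistent with the instability of ITRs.

Between the ITRs, the expression cassette consists of the AiE2608m enhancer placed upstream of a minimal beta-globin promoter (minBG), followed by the SYFP2 coding sequence. SYFP2 is a rapidly maturing monomeric yellow fluorescent protein derived from Aequorea victoria. Neither the enhancer nor the minimal promoter is annotated in the feature table, but they presumably occupy the unannotated region between the left ITR and the SYFP2 start. The minimal promoter is expected to have little activity on its own, so expression depends on the enhancer, which is intended to restrict the transgene to specific populations of brain cells. The record does not state which populations. Downstream, a WPRE (detected as two fragments, suggesting a shortened variant) enhances transcript stability and expression, and a bovine growth hormone polyadenylation signal terminates the message. The enhancer was inserted by Gibson assembly between retained MluI and SgrAI sites. The construct belongs to a suite of enhancer AAVs for genetic access to cortical cell types, with SYFP2 fluorescence reporting enhancer activity and labelling the targeted cells.
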