Addgene plasmid #220703: AiP2072 - pAAV-AiE2608m-SYFP2-WPRE-BGHpA
Purpose: AiE2608m is an enhancer sequence, designed to drive AAV-mediated transgene expression in specific populations of brain cells
Depositing lab: Allen Institute for Brain Science & Bosiljka Tasic. Depositing organization: Allen Institute. Publication: A suite of enhancer AAVs and transgenic mouse lines for genetic access to cortical cell types (preprint). Ben-Simon Y, Hooper M, Narayan S, Daigle T, Dwivedi D, Way SW, Oster A, Stafford DA, Mich JK, Taormina MJ, Martinez RA, Opitz-Araya X, Roth JR, Allen S, Ayala A, Bakken TE, Barcelli T, Barta S, Bendrick J, Bertagnolli D, Bowlus J, Boyer G, Brouner K, Casian B, Casper T, Chakka AB, Chakrabarty R, Chance RK, Chavan S, Departee M, Donadio N, Dotson N, Egdorf T, Gabitto M, Garcia J, Gary A, Gasperini M, Goldy J, Gore BB, Graybuck L, Greisman N, Haeseleer F, Halterman C, Helback O, Hockemeyer D, Huang C, Huff S, Hunker A, Johansen N, Juneau Z, Kalmbach B, Khem S, Kussick E, Kutsal R, Larsen R, Lee C, Lee AY, Leibly M, Lenz GH, Liang E, Lusk N, Malone J, Mollenkopf T, Morin E, Newman D, Ng L, Ngo K, Omstead V, Oyama A, Pham T, Pom CA, Potekhina L, Ransford S, Rette D, Rimorin C, Rocha D, Ruiz A, Sanchez REA, Sedeno-Cortes A, Sevigny JP, Shapovalova N, Shulga L, Sigler AR, Siverts LA, Somasundaram S, Stewart K, Szelenyi E, Tieu M, Trader C, van Velthoven CTJ, Walker M, Weed N, Wirthlin M, Wood T, Wynalda B, Yao Z, Zhou T, Ariza J, Dee N, Reding M, Ronellenfitch K, Mufti S, Sunkin SM, Smith KA, Esposito L, Waters J, Thyagarajan B, Yao S, Lein ES, Zeng H, Levi BP, Ngai J, Ting J, Tasic B. bioRxiv [Preprint]. 2024 Sep 26:2024.06.10.597244. doi: 10.1101/2024.06.10.597244. PubMed 38915722.
Backbone
  Vector backbone: pAAV2
  Vector type: AAV
Growth in bacteria
  Bacterial resistance: Ampicillin, 100 μg/mL
  Growth temperature: 37°C
  Growth strain: NEB Stable
  Copy number: High Copy
Gene/Insert
  Gene/Insert name: SYFP2
  Species: Synthetic
  Promoter: minBG
  Cloning method: Gibson Cloning
Terms and licenses: Academic/Nonprofit Terms; Industry Terms: Not Available to Industry
Depositor comments: 5' Cloning Site: MluI (not destroyed), 3' Cloning Site: SgrAI (not destroyed). Please visit https://doi.org/10.1101/2024.06.10.597244 for bioRxiv preprint.
How to cite: AiP2072 - pAAV-AiE2608m-SYFP2-WPRE-BGHpA was a gift from Allen Institute for Brain Science & Bosiljka Tasic (Addgene plasmid # 220703 ; http://n2t.net/addgene:220703 ; RRID:Addgene_220703)
